>Addgene plasmid #61865 | pInducer21 Flag-Sesn1b | addgene partial sequence | sequence record 102384 | LNCX 5'-AGCTCGTTTAGTGAACCGTCAGATC-3'
TCCATAGAAGACACCGGGACCGATCCAGCCTCCGCGGCCCCGAACTAGTCCAGTGTGGTGGAATTCTGCA
GATATCAACAAGTTTGTACAAAAAAGCAGGCTACCATGGACTACAAAGACGATGACGACAAGATGCGCCT
GGCCGCCGCGTCGAACGAGGCGTACGCAGCCTCGCTGGCTGTCTCCGAGCTGCTGAGCTGCCACCAGTGC
GGCGGGGACCGCGGCCAGGACGAGGAACTTGGAATCAGAATCCCTCGGCCACTAGGACACGGACCAAGCA
GGTTCATCCCAGAGAAGGAGATGCTGCAGGTGGGCAGTGAAGACGCACAGATGCATGCGTTATTTGCAGA
CTCCTTTGCTGCTTTGGGTCGTCTGGATAACATCACATTAGTGATGGTTTTCCATCCACAATATTTAGAA
AGTTTCTTAAAGACTCAACACTACCTACTACAAATGGATGGGCCATTACCCCTCCATTATCGGCACTACA
TTGGAATCATGGCGGCAGCGAGGCATCAGTGTTCCTACCTGGTGAATCTGCATGTCAGTGACTTTCTTCA
TGTTGGTGGGGACCCCAAGTGGCTCAATGG
