>Addgene plasmid #61865 | pInducer21 Flag-Sesn1b | addgene partial sequence | sequence record 102385 | pPHAGE-3 5'-GCT CCA GAC TGC CTT GGG AAA AGC-3'
TCATTACTAAGCGTAGTCTGGGACGTCGTATGGGTATTCGAACCGCGGGCCCTCTAGACTCGAGCGGCCG
CCACTGTGCTGGATATCAACCACTTTGTACAAGAAAGCTGGGTTCAGGTCATATACCGGGTAATGGCTCT
CAGAGCATACAGGAGTTCTGCTTGCATCCTAGCTTCTATAAGAAGCAGATTAACATGGACCTTCTCAGAG
TGCTTGAACTGCCTCCAGAAGCTGTCATACATCCTTTTGGTAACCTTTTCAGGAGTGCACACGACGGTTT
TGATGTAAACTTTAAAGCTACGATCCAGCAGCTGGTTAATTTCCCCATAGTCATAGTCGTCGTATCGTAT
TCCAAACATGCAGTGGATATAGTTCCAGATAGCCCGTCTGAGCATTGAGGTATCAACATCTTTGTGCATG
GCCATAGTATTGTAAGTTAGATTGTAAGCAATGTGAAATTTCTCATCAATTAACTGTCCCACATCTGGAT
AGAGACGATTCACCAGAGAGTAACCATGGTCTTCCCAGCAGTAGTCCTGGACACGAAACGTTGGGACATG
CATCCCGTGTCTGGAGAAATCCTTGTAGCCGTAACTAGTGTCCTC
