[The description below was written by a language model from this plasmid's Addgene catalogue record.]
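Description:
pInducer21 Flag-Sesn1b is a lentiviral, doxycycline-inducible mammalian expression plasmid built on the pInducer21 backbone. It carries the mouse Sesn1 coding sequence (the "1b" form named in the construct title), with an N-terminal Flag tag. The insert is about 1.5 kb, is recorded as unmutated, and was introduced by Gateway recombination. This brings the roughly 13 kb backbone to a total of about 14.5 kb. In bacteria the plasmid is maintained as a high-copy, ampicillin-selected construct. The listed growth strain is Stbl3, a recombination-deficient host often chosen for lentiviral vectors because their repeated terminal sequences can rearrange.

The record gives no feature table, so the promoters, the tetracycline-regulatory components and the viral elements are not itemised and cannot be described in detail here. What the record does state is that expression of Flag-Sesn1b is induced by doxycycline after lentiviral delivery, and that EGFP is the selectable marker. Transduced mammalian cells are therefore identified or sorted by fluorescence rather than by drug resistance. The Flag epitope allows the expressed protein to be detected or immunoprecipitated with anti-Flag reagents.

The construct suits titratable, temporally controlled expression of tagged Sestrin1 in stably transduced cell populations. It was deposited in connection with work on Sestrins as regulators of Rag GTPases and mTORC1 signalling, which is a likely experimental context for its use.
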