Addgene plasmid #61865: pInducer21 Flag-Sesn1b
Purpose: Dox inducible lentivirial expression of Flag-Sesn1b (mouse)
Depositing lab: Ming Li. Depositing organization: Memorial Sloan-Kettering Cancer Center. Publication: Sestrins function as guanine nucleotide dissociation inhibitors for Rag GTPases to control mTORC1 signaling. Peng M, Yin N, Li MO. Cell. 2014 Sep 25;159(1):122-33. doi: 10.1016/j.cell.2014.08.038. PubMed 25259925.
Backbone
  Vector backbone: pInducer21
  Backbone size w/o insert (bp): 13000
  Total vector size (bp): 14479
  Vector type: Mammalian Expression
  Selectable markers: EGFP
Growth in bacteria
  Bacterial resistance: Ampicillin, 100 μg/mL
  Growth temperature: 37°C
  Growth strain: Stbl3
  Copy number: High Copy
Gene/Insert
  Gene/Insert name: Sesn1
  Species: M. musculus (mouse)
  Insert size (bp): 1479
  Mutation: none
  Entrez Gene: Sesn1 (a.k.a. 1110002G11Rik, Pa26, Sest1)
  Tag / fusion protein: Flag (N terminal on insert)
  Cloning method: Gateway Cloning
  Sequencing primers: 5′ pInducer20 5 Primer: aagtgaaagtcgagctcggta
Terms and licenses: Academic/Nonprofit Terms; Industry Terms: Not Available to Industry
How to cite: pInducer21 Flag-Sesn1b was a gift from Ming Li (Addgene plasmid # 61865 ; http://n2t.net/addgene:61865 ; RRID:Addgene_61865)
